>Addgene plasmid #121895 | PCRII apoA-Ia | addgene full sequence | sequence record 243551 | Addgene NGS Result
CAGGAAACAGCTATGACCATGATTACGCCAAGCTATTTAGGTGACACTATAGAATACTCAAGCTATGCAT
CAAGCTTGGTACCGAGCTCGGATCCACTAGTAACGGCCGCCAGTGTGCTGGAATTCGCCCTTTCCATGTA
GGGCTCCATGCGAGTCTGGAGGTCCTGGGTGTGTGGGGCGATCTTCTCCCTGGCCTCCTCGACAGCCTTT
ACCAGCTGCTCCTTGTACTCCTCGGTATAGGGGGCAGCCATGGTCCTCAGGTCCTCAAGACGCTCGGTCA
GCTTAGTGCGAACAGCCTCGACCATTGGCACAACTTTGGACTTGGTTTCCTCAATGTTGGACTCGAAGGC
CTTCCTAATGTCGTCCATCAGGGGCTCCAGCTTGGCACGCAGCTGCTCAGCATTTTGGCGGTTCAGAGCG
GAGTACTCCTGGAAGACGGGCTCCAGCTTCTCACGGTACTCATCGATGTGCTTCTGCAGCGCGGTGTACA
GCTCGGCACGGTGGGGCTCCAGCTTGGATCGGAGATCCTCAACGTCAGTCATGACCCTCTCGCGCAGCTG
CTTGGTGTTCTCCATCAACTGGGTGGAGATGGTCTCGGCGTAGGGGGTCAAAGCCTGGGAGGTGGTCTGG
GCATATTCCTGGAGCTTGGTCAGGCTCTCAGAAAGCTGGAGTTTGTACTGCTCATAGTCGGTTCCGTCCA
GGTTGTCAAGGGCTTTCTCAGCCCGATCCTTGACCTGGTTCAGGTACACCAAGGCTGCTGCCTTGTAGTG
CTCCAGCTGGGTCGGGGCATCAGCCTGGAACAAATTGGCCTGGGAACCCAAGGCCAAGAGAAGAGTCAGT
GCAAGAGCCACGAAAGGGCGAATTCTGCAGATATCCATCACACTGGCGGCCGCTCGAGCATGCATCTAGA
GGGCCCAATTCGCCCTATAGTGAGTCGTATTACAATTCACTGGCCGTCGTTTTACAACGTCGTGACTGGG
AAAACCCTGGCGTTACCCAACTTAATCGCCTTGCAGCACATCCCCCTTTCGCCAGCTGGCGTAATAGCGA
AGAGGCCCGCACCGATCGCCCTTCCCAACAGTTGCGCAGCCTGAATGGCGAATGG
[124 nt withheld, positions 1106-1229]
C
[91 nt withheld, positions 1231-1321]
A
[49 nt withheld, positions 1323-1371]
CCTTTGACGTTGGAGTCCACGTTCTTT
[37 nt withheld, positions 1399-1435]
ACCCTATCTCGGTCTATTCTTTTGATTTATAAGGGATTTTGCCGATTTCGGCCTATTGGTTAAAAAATGA
GCTGATTTAACAAAAATTTAACGCGAATTTTAACAAAATTCAGGGCGCAAGGGCTGCTAAAGGAAGCGGA
ACACGTAGAAAGCCAGTCCGCAGAAACGGTGCTGACCCCGGATGAATGTCAGCTACTGGGCTATCTGGAC
AAGGGAAAACGCAAGCGCAAAGAGAAAGCAGGTAGCTTGCAGTGGGCTTACATGGCGATAGCTAGACTGG
GCGGTTTTATGGACAGCAAGCGAACCGGAATTGCCAGCTGGGGCGCCCTCTGGTAAGGTTGGGAAGCCCT
GCAAAGTAAACTGGATGGCTTTCTTGCCGCCAAGGATCTGATGGCGCAGGGGATCAAGATCTGATCAAGA
GACAGGATGAGGATCGTTTCGCATGATTGAACAAGATGGATTGCACGCAGGTTCTCCGGCCGCTTGGGTG
GAGAGGCTATTCGGCTATGACTGGGCACAACAGACAATCGGCTGCTCTGATGCCGCCGTGTTCCGGCTGT
CAGCGCAGGGGCGCCCGGTTCTTTTTGTCAAGACCGACCTGTCCGGTGCCCTGAATGAACTGCAGGACGA
GGCAGCGCGGCTATCGTGGCTGGCCACGACGGGCGTTCCTTGCGCAGCTGTGCTCGACGTTGTCACTGAA
GCGGGAAGGGACTGGCTGCTATTGGGCGAAGTGCCGGGGCAGGATCTCCTGTCATCCCACCTTGCTCCTG
CCGAGAAAGTATCCATCATGGCTGATGCAATGCGGCGGCTGCATACGCTTGATCCGGCTACCTGCCCATT
CGACCACCAAGCGAAACATCGCATCGAGCGAGCACGTACTCGGATGGAAGCCGGTCTTGTCGATCAGGAT
GATCTGGACGAAGAGCATCAGGGGCTCGCGCCAGCCGAACTGTTCGCCAGGCTCAAGGCGCGCATGCCCG
ACGGCGAGGATCTCGTCGTGACCCATGGCGATGCCTGCTTGCCGAATATCATGGTGGAAAATGGCCGCTT
TTCTGGATTCATCGACTGTGGCCGGCTGGGTGTGGCGGACCGCTATCAGGACATAGCGTTGGCTACCCGT
GATATTGCTGAAGAGCTTGGCGGCGAATGGGCTGACCGCTTCCTCGTGCTTTACGGTATCGCCGCTCCCG
ATTCGCAGCGCATCGCCTTCTATCGCCTTCTTGACGAGTTCTTCTGAATTGAAAAAGGAAGAGTATGAGT
ATTCAACATTTCCGTGTCGCCCTTATTCCCTTTTTTGCGGCATTTTGCCTTCCTGTTTTTGCTCACCCAG
AAACGCTGGTGAAAGTAAAAGATGCTGAAGATCAGTTGGGTGCACGAGTGGGTTACATCGAACTGGATCT
CAACAGCGGTAAGATCCTTGAGAGTTTTCGCCCCGAAGAACGTTTTCCAATGATGAGCACTTTTAAAGTT
CTGCTATGTGGCGCGGTATTATCCCGTATTGACGCCGGGCAAGAGCAACTCGGTCGCCGCATACACTATT
CTCAGAATGACTTGGTTGAGTACTCACCAGTCACAGAAAAGCATCTTACGGATGGCATGACAGTAAGAGA
ATTATGCAGTGCTGCCATAACCATGAGTGATAACACTGCGGCCAACTTACTTCTGACAACGATCGGAGGA
CCGAAGGAGCTAACCGCTTTTTTGCACAACATGGGGGATCATGTAACTCGCCTTGATCGTTGGGAACCGG
AGCTGAATGAAGCCATACCAAACGACGAGCGTGACACCACGATGCCTGTAGCAATGGCAACAACGTTGCG
CAAACTATTAACTGGCGAACTACTTACTCTAGCTTCCCGGCAACAATTAATAGACTGGATGGAGGCGGAT
AAAGTTGCAGGACCACTTCTGCGCTCGGCCCTTCCGGCTGGCTGGTTTATTGCTGATAAATCTGGAGCCG
GTGAGCGTGGGTCTCGCGGTATCATTGCAGCACTGGGGCCAGATGGTAAGCCCTCCCGTATCGTAGTTAT
CTACACGACGGGGAGTCAGGCAACTATGGATGAACGAAATAGACAGATCGCTGAGATAGGTGCCTCACTG
ATTAAGCATTGGTAACTGTCAGACCAAGTTTACTCATATATACTTTAGATTGATTTAAAACTTCATTTTT
AATTTAAAAGGATCTAGGTGAAGATCCTTTTTGATAATCTCATGACCAAAATCCCTTAACGTGAGTTTTC
GTTCCACTGAGCGTCAGACCCCGTAGAAAAGATCAAAGGATCTTCTTGAGATCCTTTTTTTCTGCGCGTA
ATCTGCTGCTTGCAAACAAAAAAACCACCGCTACCAGCGGTGGTTTGTTTGCCGGATCAAGAGCTACCAA
CTCTTTTTCCGAAGGTAACTGGCTTCAGCAGAGCGCAGATACCAAATACTGTTCTTCTAGTGTAGCCGTA
GTTAGGCCACCACTTCAAGAACTCTGTAGCACCGCCTACATACCTCGCTCTGCTAATCCTGTTACCAGTG
GCTGCTGCCAGTGGCGATAAGTCGTGTCTTACCGGGTTGGACTCAAGACGATAGTTACCGGATAAGGCGC
AGCGGTCGGGCTGAACGGGGGGTTCGTGCACACAGCCCAGCTTGGAGCGAACGACCTACACCGAACTGAG
ATACCTACAGCGTGAGCTATGAGAAAGCGCCACGCTTCCCGAAGGGAGAAAGGCGGACAGGTATCCGGTA
AGCGGCAGGGTCGGAACAGGAGAGCGCACGAGGGAGCTTCCAGGGGGAAACGCCTGGTATCTTTATAGTC
CTGTCGGGTTTCGCCACCTCTGACTTGAGCGTCGATTTTTGTGATGCTCGTCAGGGGGGCGGAGCCTATG
GAAAAACGCCAGCAACGCGGCCTTTTTACGGTTCCTGGCCTTTTGCTGGCCTTTTGCTCACATGTTCTTT
CCTGCGTTATCCCCTGATTCTGTGGATAACCGTATTACCGCCTTTGAGTGAGCTGATACCGCTCGCCGCA
GCCGAACGACCGAGCGCAGCGAGTCAGTGAGCGAGGAAGCGGAAGAGCGCCCAATACGCAAACCGCCTCT
CCCCGCGCGTTGGCCGATTCATTAATGCAGCTGGCACGACAGGTTTCCCGACTGGAAAGCGGGCAGTGAG
CGCAACGCAATTAATGTGAGTTAGCTCACTCATTAGGCACCCCAGGCTTTACACTTTATGCTTCCGGCTC
GTATGTTGTGTGGAATTGTGAGCGGATAACAATTTCACA
Features (pLannotate 1.2.2; 14 found; start..end, strand, type, name):
     35..53      +  promoter       SP6 promoter: promoter for bacteriophage SP6 RNA polymerase
    291..854     -  CDS            apoa1 (fragment): APOA1_DANRE - Also known as apoa. Experimental evidence at protein level: Swiss-Prot protein existence level 1. Participates in the reverse transport of cholesterol from tissues to the liver for excretion by promoting cholesterol efflux from tissues and by acting as a cofactor for the lecithin cholesterol acyltransferase (LCAT). From Danio rerio (Zebrafish) (Brachydanio rerio).
    924..942     -  promoter       T7 promoter: promoter for bacteriophage T7 RNA polymerase
    945..1102    +  CDS            lacZα (fragment): LacZα fragment of β-galactosidase; lacZ fragment
   1106..1534    +  rep_origin     f1 ori (sequence partly withheld): f1 bacteriophage origin of replication; arrow indicates direction of (+) strand synthesis
   1547..1846    +  CDS            tnpA (fragment): TN5P_ECOLX - Also known as tnp. Experimental evidence at protein level: Swiss-Prot protein existence level 1. Mediates transposition of transposon Tn5 by a 'cut and paste' mechanism. First, the monomeric transposase binds the 19 bp inverted DNA repeats flanking the transposon. Then, dimerization of the DNA- bound transposase creates a synaptic DNA complex. After nicking of the first DNA strand, excision of the transposon proceeds through a series of intermediates. The transposase then mediates the insertion of the transposon at a new site by strand transfer. The activity of the wild- type tran
   1878..2669    +  CDS            neo: KKA2_KLEPN - Also known as kan, nptII. Experimental evidence at protein level: Swiss-Prot protein existence level 1. Resistance to kanamycin, neomycin, paromomycin, ribostamycin, butirosin and gentamicin B. From Klebsiella pneumoniae.
   2673..2689    +  promoter       AmpR promoter (fragment): bla
   2690..3550    +  CDS            AmpR: β-lactamase; bla; confers resistance to ampicillin, carbenicillin, and related antibiotics
   3721..4309    +  rep_origin     ori: high-copy-number ColE1/pMB1/pBR322/pUC origin of replication
   4492..4584    +  CDS            lacI (fragment): lac repressor; lacI; The lac repressor binds to the lac operator to inhibit transcription in E. coli. This inhibition can be relieved by adding lactose or isopropyl-β-D-thiogalactopyranoside (IPTG).
   4597..4618    +  protein_bind   CAP binding site: CAP binding activates transcription in the presence of cAMP. E. coli catabolite activator protein
   4633..4663    +  promoter       lac promoter: promoter for the E. coli lac operon
   4671..4687    +  protein_bind   lac operator: The lac repressor binds to the lac operator to inhibit transcription in E. coli. This inhibition can be relieved by adding lactose or isopropyl-β-D-thiogalactopyranoside (IPTG). lac repressor encoded by lacI
