[The description below was written by a language model from this plasmid's Addgene catalogue record and pLannotate feature annotations shown in this document.]
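Description:
PCRII apoA-Ia is a bacterial cloning and in vitro transcription plasmid built on the Invitrogen pCRII backbone. It carries a roughly 720 bp fragment of the zebrafish (Danio rerio) apolipoprotein A-Ia gene (apoa1a), introduced by TOPO cloning, for a total size of about 4.7 kb. The plasmid is propagated in E. coli through a high-copy ColE1/pUC-type origin and carries two selectable markers: the β-lactamase gene for ampicillin resistance and the Tn5-derived neo (nptII) gene for kanamycin resistance. A short neighbouring tnpA fragment is a remnant of the transposon source. An f1 phage origin is also present, which in principle allows single-stranded DNA production. The lac promoter, operator, CAP binding site and lacZα fragment flanking the cloning site are the remains of the backbone's blue/white screening cassette, which the insert interrupts.

The useful part of the construct is the pair of opposing bacteriophage promoters, SP6 and T7, that bracket the insert. The feature table annotates the apoa1 coding fragment on the minus strand, the same strand as the T7 promoter. Transcription from T7 should therefore read in the sense direction, and transcription from SP6 should yield the antisense RNA complementary to the endogenous mRNA. The record does not state which polymerase the depositors used, so this orientation is inferred from the annotation only. There is no eukaryotic promoter, tag or reporter, so the plasmid is not an expression vector. Its stated purpose is to serve as a template for making labelled riboprobes to detect apoA-Ia transcripts by in situ hybridisation in zebrafish, in the context of apolipoprotein expression analysis.
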