Addgene plasmid #121895: PCRII apoA-Ia
Purpose: Plasmid for making zebrafish apoA-Ia in situ probe
Depositing lab: Steven Farber. Depositing organization: Carnegie Institution for Science. Publication: Zebrafish as a model for apolipoprotein biology: comprehensive expression analysis and a role for ApoA-IV in regulating food intake. Otis JP, Zeituni EM, Thierer JH, Anderson JL, Brown AC, Boehm ED, Cerchione DM, Ceasrine AM, Avraham-Davidi I, Tempelhof H, Yaniv K, Farber SA. Dis Model Mech. 2015 Mar;8(3):295-309. doi: 10.1242/dmm.018754. Epub 2015 Jan 29. PubMed 25633982.
Backbone
  Vector backbone: pCRII
  Backbone manufacturer: Invitrogen
  Backbone size w/o insert (bp): 3900
  Total vector size (bp): 4693
Growth in bacteria
  Bacterial resistance: Ampicillin and Kanamycin, 100 & 50 μg/mL
  Growth temperature: 37°C
  Growth strain: DH5alpha
  Copy number: Unknown
Gene/Insert
  Gene/Insert name: apoA-Ia
  Species: D. rerio (zebrafish)
  Insert size (bp): 721
  GenBank ID: NM_131128
  Entrez Gene: apoa1a (a.k.a. apoa, apoa1, cb49, wu:fb33f01, zgc:103718)
  Cloning method: TOPO Cloning
  Sequencing primers: 5′ TCGTGGCTCTTGCACTGAC; 3′ TCC ATGTAGGGCTCCATGC
Terms and licenses: Academic/Nonprofit Terms; Industry Terms: Not Available to Industry
How to cite: PCRII apoA-Ia was a gift from Steven Farber (Addgene plasmid # 121895 ; http://n2t.net/addgene:121895 ; RRID:Addgene_121895)
